Addgene plasmid #13728: pCeSR beta deltaN
Depositing lab: Thomas Schwartz. Depositing organization: Massachusetts Institute of Technology. Publication: Homodimerization of the G protein SRbeta in the nucleotide-free state involves proline cis/trans isomerization in the switch II region. Schwartz TU, Schmidt D, Brohawn SG, Blobel G. Proc Natl Acad Sci U S A. 2006 May 2. 103(18):6823-8. 10.1073/pnas.0602083103 PubMed 16627619.
Backbone
  Vector backbone: pET28a-derived
  Backbone size w/o insert (bp): 5317
  Vector type: Bacterial Expression
Growth in bacteria
  Bacterial resistance: Kanamycin, 50 μg/mL
  Growth temperature: 37°C
  Growth strain: DH5alpha
  Growth instructions: Plasmid grows at 37, expression optimal at 30 degrees or 18 degrees
  Copy number: Low Copy
Gene/Insert
  Gene/Insert name: Signal recognition particle receptor β subunit (alt name: SRβ)
  Species: C. elegans (nematode)
  Insert size (bp): 610
  Mutation: expresses residues 38-240 of C. elegans SRβ with a precission protease cleavable N-terminal 6xHis tag
  Entrez Gene: R186.3
  Tag / fusion protein: 6xHis (N terminal on backbone)
  Cloning method: Restriction Enzyme; 5′ cloning site Nde1 (not destroyed); 3′ cloning site HindIII (not destroyed)
  Sequencing primers: 5′ T7 promoter
Terms and licenses: Academic/Nonprofit Terms; Industry Terms: Not Available to Industry
How to cite: pCeSR beta deltaN was a gift from Thomas Schwartz (Addgene plasmid # 13728 ; http://n2t.net/addgene:13728 ; RRID:Addgene_13728)
