[The description below was written by a language model from this plasmid's Addgene catalogue record and pLannotate feature annotations shown in this document.]
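Description:
pCeSR beta deltaN is a bacterial expression plasmid built on a pET28a-derived backbone for producing an N-terminally truncated form of the Caenorhabditis elegans signal recognition particle receptor β subunit (SRβ, gene R186.3) in E. coli. The roughly 610 bp insert, cloned between NdeI and HindIII sites that both remain intact, encodes residues 38–240 of SRβ, so the N-terminal portion of the protein is removed as the name indicates. The protein is fused to a backbone-encoded N-terminal 6xHis tag that can be removed with PreScission protease, a modification that distinguishes this vector from standard pET28a. The automated annotation picks up only a short His-tag-like fragment just downstream of the ribosome binding site. It does not annotate the SRβ coding region or the protease site. A second His-type fragment is annotated downstream of the insert, but the record describes only an N-terminal tag.

Expression is driven by a T7 promoter followed by a lac operator and the T7 gene 10 ribosome binding site, and transcription ends at a T7 terminator. The plasmid carries its own lacI gene, so transcription is repressed until IPTG is added in a host that supplies T7 RNA polymerase. Selection is by kanamycin through the aminoglycoside phosphotransferase gene. Replication uses a pBR322-type origin together with rop and the bom region, consistent with the low copy number listed, and an f1 origin is also present. Short tetracycline-resistance fragments flanking lacI are backbone remnants. The construct was made for recombinant production and affinity purification of the SRβ GTPase, and the associated publication examines SRβ homodimerization in the nucleotide-free state.
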