Features (pLannotate 1.2.2; 19 found; start..end, strand, type, name):
     11..466     +  rep_origin     f1 ori (sequence partly withheld): f1 bacteriophage origin of replication; arrow indicates direction of (+) strand synthesis
    493..550     +  promoter       AmpR promoter (fragment): bla
    559..1374    -  CDS            KanR: aminoglycoside phosphotransferase; aph(3')-Ia; confers resistance to kanamycin in bacteria or G418 (Geneticin®) in eukaryotes
   1496..2084    +  rep_origin     ori: high-copy-number ColE1/pMB1/pBR322/pUC origin of replication
   2270..2412    -  misc_feature   bom: basis of mobility region from pBR322
   2514..2705    -  CDS            rop: Rop protein, which maintains plasmids at low copy number; rop
   2722..3102    +  CDS            YPB1_ECOLX: Protein predicted: Swiss-Prot protein existence level 4. From Escherichia coli.
   3174..3465    -  CDS            TcR (fragment): tetracycline efflux protein; tet; confers resistance to tetracycline
   3480..3501    -  protein_bind   CAP binding site: CAP binding activates transcription in the presence of cAMP. E. coli catabolite activator protein
   3514..4596    -  CDS            lacI: lac repressor; lacI; The lac repressor binds to the lac operator to inhibit transcription in E. coli. This inhibition can be relieved by adding lactose or isopropyl-β-D-thiogalactopyranoside (IPTG).
   4597..4674    -  promoter       lacI promoter: lacI
   4682..4961    -  CDS            TcR (fragment): tetracycline efflux protein; tet; confers resistance to tetracycline
   4983..5001    +  promoter       T7 promoter: promoter for bacteriophage T7 RNA polymerase
   5002..5026    +  protein_bind   lac operator: The lac repressor binds to the lac operator to inhibit transcription in E. coli. This inhibition can be relieved by adding lactose or isopropyl-β-D-thiogalactopyranoside (IPTG). lac repressor encoded by lacI
   5041..5063    +  RBS            RBS: efficient ribosome binding site from bacteriophage T7 gene 10 (Olins and Rangwala, 1989)
   5082..5098    +  CDS            capTEV™ (fragment): composite tag for in vivo biotinylation, TEV protease cleavage, and 6xHis tagging
   5770..5787    +  CDS            9xHis (fragment): 9xHis affinity tag
   5797..5846    +  CDS            SET1 (fragment): solubility-enhancement tag derived from T7 phage gene 10B
   5854..5901    +  terminator     T7 terminator: transcription terminator for bacteriophage T7 RNA polymerase
>Addgene plasmid #13728 | pCeSR beta deltaN | depositor full sequence | sequence record 7744 | Author sequence
GGCGAATGGG
[124 nt withheld, positions 11-134]
C
[91 nt withheld, positions 136-226]
A
[49 nt withheld, positions 228-276]
CCTTTGACGTTGGAGTCCACGTTCTTT
[37 nt withheld, positions 304-340]
ACCCTATCTCGGTCTATTCTTTTGATTTATAAGGGATTTTGCCGATTTCGGCCTATTGGTTAAAAAATGA
GCTGATTTAACAAAAATTTAACGCGAATTTTAACAAAATATTAACGTTTACAATTTCAGGTGGCACTTTT
CGGGGAAATGTGCGCGGAACCCCTATTTGTTTATTTTTCTAAATACATTCAAATATGTATCCGCTCATGA
ATTAATTCTTAGAAAAACTCATCGAGCATCAAATGAAACTGCAATTTATTCATATCAGGATTATCAATAC
CATATTTTTGAAAAAGCCGTTTCTGTAATGAAGGAGAAAACTCACCGAGGCAGTTCCATAGGATGGCAAG
ATCCTGGTATCGGTCTGCGATTCCGACTCGTCCAACATCAATACAACCTATTAATTTCCCCTCGTCAAAA
ATAAGGTTATCAAGTGAGAAATCACCATGAGTGACGACTGAATCCGGTGAGAATGGCAAAAGTTTATGCA
TTTCTTTCCAGACTTGTTCAACAGGCCAGCCATTACGCTCGTCATCAAAATCACTCGCATCAACCAAACC
GTTATTCATTCGTGATTGCGCCTGAGCGAGACGAAATACGCGATCGCTGTTAAAAGGACAATTACAAACA
GGAATCGAATGCAACCGGCGCAGGAACACTGCCAGCGCATCAACAATATTTTCACCTGAATCAGGATATT
CTTCTAATACCTGGAATGCTGTTTTCCCGGGGATCGCAGTGGTGAGTAACCATGCATCATCAGGAGTACG
GATAAAATGCTTGATGGTCGGAAGAGGCATAAATTCCGTCAGCCAGTTTAGTCTGACCATCTCATCTGTA
ACATCATTGGCAACGCTACCTTTGCCATGTTTCAGAAACAACTCTGGCGCATCGGGCTTCCCATACAATC
GATAGATTGTCGCACCTGATTGCCCGACATTATCGCGAGCCCATTTATACCCATATAAATCAGCATCCAT
GTTGGAATTTAATCGCGGCCTAGAGCAAGACGTTTCCCGTTGAATATGGCTCATAACACCCCTTGTATTA
CTGTTTATGTAAGCAGACAGTTTTATTGTTCATGACCAAAATCCCTTAACGTGAGTTTTCGTTCCACTGA
GCGTCAGACCCCGTAGAAAAGATCAAAGGATCTTCTTGAGATCCTTTTTTTCTGCGCGTAATCTGCTGCT
TGCAAACAAAAAAACCACCGCTACCAGCGGTGGTTTGTTTGCCGGATCAAGAGCTACCAACTCTTTTTCC
GAAGGTAACTGGCTTCAGCAGAGCGCAGATACCAAATACTGTCCTTCTAGTGTAGCCGTAGTTAGGCCAC
CACTTCAAGAACTCTGTAGCACCGCCTACATACCTCGCTCTGCTAATCCTGTTACCAGTGGCTGCTGCCA
GTGGCGATAAGTCGTGTCTTACCGGGTTGGACTCAAGACGATAGTTACCGGATAAGGCGCAGCGGTCGGG
CTGAACGGGGGGTTCGTGCACACAGCCCAGCTTGGAGCGAACGACCTACACCGAACTGAGATACCTACAG
CGTGAGCTATGAGAAAGCGCCACGCTTCCCGAAGGGAGAAAGGCGGACAGGTATCCGGTAAGCGGCAGGG
TCGGAACAGGAGAGCGCACGAGGGAGCTTCCAGGGGGAAACGCCTGGTATCTTTATAGTCCTGTCGGGTT
TCGCCACCTCTGACTTGAGCGTCGATTTTTGTGATGCTCGTCAGGGGGGCGGAGCCTATGGAAAAACGCC
AGCAACGCGGCCTTTTTACGGTTCCTGGCCTTTTGCTGGCCTTTTGCTCACATGTTCTTTCCTGCGTTAT
CCCCTGATTCTGTGGATAACCGTATTACCGCCTTTGAGTGAGCTGATACCGCTCGCCGCAGCCGAACGAC
CGAGCGCAGCGAGTCAGTGAGCGAGGAAGCGGAAGAGCGCCTGATGCGGTATTTTCTCCTTACGCATCTG
TGCGGTATTTCACACCGCATATATGGTGCACTCTCAGTACAATCTGCTCTGATGCCGCATAGTTAAGCCA
GTATACACTCCGCTATCGCTACGTGACTGGGTCATGGCTGCGCCCCGACACCCGCCAACACCCGCTGACG
CGCCCTGACGGGCTTGTCTGCTCCCGGCATCCGCTTACAGACAAGCTGTGACCGTCTCCGGGAGCTGCAT
GTGTCAGAGGTTTTCACCGTCATCACCGAAACGCGCGAGGCAGCTGCGGTAAAGCTCATCAGCGTGGTCG
TGAAGCGATTCACAGATGTCTGCCTGTTCATCCGCGTCCAGCTCGTTGAGTTTCTCCAGAAGCGTTAATG
TCTGGCTTCTGATAAAGCGGGCCATGTTAAGGGCGGTTTTTTCCTGTTTGGTCACTGATGCCTCCGTGTA
AGGGGGATTTCTGTTCATGGGGGTAATGATACCGATGAAACGAGAGAGGATGCTCACGATACGGGTTACT
GATGATGAACATGCCCGGTTACTGGAACGTTGTGAGGGTAAACAACTGGCGGTATGGATGCGGCGGGACC
AGAGAAAAATCACTCAGGGTCAATGCCAGCGCTTCGTTAATACAGATGTAGGTGTTCCACAGGGTAGCCA
GCAGCATCCTGCGATGCAGATCCGGAACATAATGGTGCAGGGCGCTGACTTCCGCGTTTCCAGACTTTAC
GAAACACGGAAACCGAAGACCATTCATGTTGTTGCTCAGGTCGCAGACGTTTTGCAGCAGCAGTCGCTTC
ACGTTCGCTCGCGTATCGGTGATTCATTCTGCTAACCAGTAAGGCAACCCCGCCAGCCTAGCCGGGTCCT
CAACGACAGGAGCACGATCATGCGCACCCGTGGGGCCGCCATGCCGGCGATAATGGCCTGCTTCTCGCCG
AAACGTTTGGTGGCGGGACCAGTGACGAAGGCTTGAGCGAGGGCGTGCAAGATTCCGAATACCGCAAGCG
ACAGGCCGATCATCGTCGCGCTCCAGCGAAAGCGGTCCTCGCCGAAAATGACCCAGAGCGCTGCCGGCAC
CTGTCCTACGAGTTGCATGATAAAGAAGACAGTCATAAGTGCGGCGACGATAGTCATGCCCCGCGCCCAC
CGGAAGGAGCTGACTGGGTTGAAGGCTCTCAAGGGCATCGGTCGAGATCCCGGTGCCTAATGAGTGAGCT
AACTTACATTAATTGCGTTGCGCTCACTGCCCGCTTTCCAGTCGGGAAACCTGTCGTGCCAGCTGCATTA
ATGAATCGGCCAACGCGCGGGGAGAGGCGGTTTGCGTATTGGGCGCCAGGGTGGTTTTTCTTTTCACCAG
TGAGACGGGCAACAGCTGATTGCCCTTCACCGCCTGGCCCTGAGAGAGTTGCAGCAAGCGGTCCACGCTG
GTTTGCCCCAGCAGGCGAAAATCCTGTTTGATGGTGGTTAACGGCGGGATATAACATGAGCTGTCTTCGG
TATCGTCGTATCCCACTACCGAGATATCCGCACCAACGCGCAGCCCGGACTCGGTAATGGCGCGCATTGC
GCCCAGCGCCATCTGATCGTTGGCAACCAGCATCGCAGTGGGAACGATGCCCTCATTCAGCATTTGCATG
GTTTGTTGAAAACCGGACATGGCACTCCAGTCGCCTTCCCGTTCCGCTATCGGCTGAATTTGATTGCGAG
TGAGATATTTATGCCAGCCAGCCAGACGCAGACGCGCCGAGACAGAACTTAATGGGCCCGCTAACAGCGC
GATTTGCTGGTGACCCAATGCGACCAGATGCTCCACGCCCAGTCGCGTACCGTCTTCATGGGAGAAAATA
ATACTGTTGATGGGTGTCTGGTCAGAGACATCAAGAAATAACGCCGGAACATTAGTGCAGGCAGCTTCCA
CAGCAATGGCATCCTGGTCATCCAGCGGATAGTTAATGATCAGCCCACTGACGCGTTGCGCGAGAAGATT
GTGCACCGCCGCTTTACAGGCTTCGACGCCGCTTCGTTCTACCATCGACACCACCACGCTGGCACCCAGT
TGATCGGCGCGAGATTTAATCGCCGCGACAATTTGCGACGGCGCGTGCAGGGCCAGACTGGAGGTGGCAA
CGCCAATCAGCAACGACTGTTTGCCCGCCAGTTGTTGTGCCACGCGGTTGGGAATGTAATTCAGCTCCGC
CATCGCCGCTTCCACTTTTTCCCGCGTTTTCGCAGAAACGTGGCTGGCCTGGTTCACCACGCGGGAAACG
GTCTGATAAGAGACACCGGCATACTCTGCGACATCGTATAACGTTACTGGTTTCACATTCACCACCCTGA
ATTGACTCTCTTCCGGGCGCTATCATGCCATACCGCGAAAGGTTTTGCGCCATTCGATGGTGTCCGGGAT
CTCGACGCTCTCCCTTATGCGACTCCTGCATTAGGAAGCAGCCCAGTAGTAGGTTGAGGCCGTTGAGCAC
CGCCGCCGCAAGGAATGGTGCATGCAAGGAGATGGCGCCCAACAGTCCCCCGGCCACGGGGCCTGCCACC
ATACCCACGCCGAAACAAGCGCTCATGAGCCCGAAGTGGCGAGCCCGATCTTCCCCATCGGTGATGTCGG
CGATATAGGCGCCAGCAACCGCACCTGTGGCGCCGGTGATGCCGGCCACGATGCGTCCGGCGTAGAGGAT
CGAGATCTCGATCCCGCGAAATTAATACGACTCACTATAGGGGAATTGTGAGCGGATAACAATTCCCCTC
TAGAAATAATTTTGTTTAACTTTAAGAAGGAGATATACCATGGGCAGCAGCCATCATCATCATCATCACA
GCAGCGGCCTGGAAGTTCTGTTCCAGGGGCCCCATATGAAGAATAGAGTGTTATTTGTTGGTCTTATGGA
TTGCGGAAAAACTACTATTTTCACCCAGCTCTCACAGAAAGAAGCCGAATATCCAACTACCACAAAAACG
TACACATCGATGGTGGAGAATAAAATCACTTTAAGAATCAAAGATAAGGAGAAGGAGATTATCGACTACC
CAGGAAACGACAGACTGCGCCAGAAGCTCATCGAGAACCATCTTCATAGCCGTTCACTTCTCCGGATCGT
GTTTGTCGTTGACTCGGCCGCCTTCTCAAAAAATGCTCGTGACGTTGCCGAGCTTTTCTACACCGTAGCT
CTTGAAAATGTCGATAAGGTTCCAATCCTGATTGCATGCCATAAGCAAGACTTATCTCTGGCAAAAACTG
AAAAAGTTATTCGAAACAGCTTGGAAAAAGAAATCGGACTCATTAACAAATCACGTGCAGCTGCGCTTAT
TGGAACTGATGGATCAGAAGAGAAGAGATCAACTTTGACTGATACTGGAATCGATTTCAAATGGGAGGAT
CTTAAAAAGCAAGAAGTCTCGTTCGTCTCAACTTCATCTAACAGCGAAGATTTTGGAGTCCACGAGATCG
CTTCCTTCGTCAGAGCATAAGCTTGCGGCCGCACTCGAGCACCACCACCACCACCACTGAGATCCGGCTG
CTAACAAAGCCCGAAAGGAAGCTGAGTTGGCTGCTGCCACCGCTGAGCAATAACTAGCATAACCCCTTGG
GGCCTCTAAACGGGTCTTGAGGGGTTTTTTGCTGAAAGGAGGAACTATATCCGGAT
